>Addgene plasmid #217362 | pAAV-ITR-EcYtR-mCherry | addgene full sequence | sequence record 430306 | Addgene NGS Result
CCTGCAGGCAGCTGCGCGCTCGCTCGCTCACTGAGGCCGCCCGGGCGTCGGGCGACCTTTGGTCGCCCGG
CCTCAGTGAGCGAGCGAGCGCGCAGAGAGGGAGTGGCCAACTCCATCACTAGGGGTTCCTGCGGCCGCAC
GCGTCTCGCGGTCCAGTAGTGATCGACACTGCTCGATCCGCTCGCACCCCTAGGGGTACCTCGGGCAGGA
AGAGGGCCTATTTCCCATGATTCCTTCATATTTGCATATACGATACAAGGCTGTTAGAGAGATAATTAGA
ATTAATTTGACTGTAAACACAAAGATATTAGTACAAAATACGTGACGTAGAAAGTAATAATTTCTTGGGT
AGTTTGCAGTTTTAAAATTATGTTTTAAAATGGACTATCATATGCTTACCGTAACTTGAAAGTATTTCGA
TTTCTTGGCTTTATATATCTTGTGGAAAGGACGAAACACCGGTGGGGTTCCCGAGCGGCCAAAGGGAGCA
GACTCTAAATCTGCCGTCACAGACTTCGAAGGTTCGAATCCTTCCCCCACCATTTTTTGCTAGCGGATCG
ACGAGAGCAGCGCGACTGGATCTGTCGCCCGTCTCAAACGCAACCCTCCGGCGGTCGCATATCATTCAGG
ACGAGCCTCAGACTCCAGCGTAACACGCGTCTAGTTATTAATAGTAATCAATTACGGGGTCATTAGTTCA
TAGCCCATATATGGAGTTCCGCGTTACATAACTTACGGTAAATGGCCCGCCTGGCTGACCGCCCAACGAC
CCCCGCCCATTGACGTCAATAATGACGTATGTTCCCATAGTAACGCCAATAGGGACTTTCCATTGACGTC
AATGGGTGGAGTATTTACGGTAAACTGCCCACTTGGCAGTACATCAAGTGTATCATATGCCAAGTACGCC
CCCTATTGACGTCAATGACGGTAAATGGCCCGCCTGGCATTATGCCCAGTACATGACCTTATGGGACTTT
CCTACTTGGCAGTACATCTACGTATTAGTCATCGCTATTACCATGGTGATGCGGTTTTGGCAGTACATCA
ATGGGCGTGGATAGCGGTTTGACTCACGGGGATTTCCAAGTCTCCACCCCATTGACGTCAATGGGAGTTT
GTTTTGGCACCAAAATCAACGGGACTTTCCAAAATGTCGTAACAACTCCGCCCCATTGACGCAAATGGGC
GGTAGGCGTGTACGGTGGGAGGTCTATATAAGCAGAGCTCGTTTAGTGAACCGTCAGATCGCCTGGAGAC
GCCATCCACGCTGTTTTGACCTCCATAGAAGACACCGGGACCGATCCAGCCTCCGCGGATTCGAATCCCG
GCCGGGAACGGTGCATTGGAACGCGGATTCCCCGTGCCAAGAGTGACGTAAGTACCGCCTATAGAGTCTA
TAGGCCCACAAAAAATGCTTTCTTCTTTTAATATACTTTTTTGTTTATCTTATTTCTAATACTTTCCCTA
ATCTCTTTCTTTCAGGGCAATAATGATACAATGTATCATGCCTCTTTGCACCATTCTAAAGAATAACAGT
GATAATTTCTGGGTTAAGGCAATAGCAATATTTCTGCATATAAATATTTCTGCATATAAATTGTAACTGA
TGTAAGAGGTTTCATATTGCTAATAGCAGCTACAATCCAGCTACCATTCTGCTTTTATTTTATGGTTGGG
ATAAGGCTGGATTATTCTGAGTCCAAGCTAGGCCCTTTTGCTAATCATGTTCATACCTCTTATCTTCCTC
CCACAGCTCCTGGGCAACGTGCTGGTCTGTGTGCTGGCCCATCACTTTGGCAAAGAATTGGGATTCGAAC
ATCGATTGAATTCATGGTGAGCAAGGGCGAGGAGGATAACATGGCCATCATCAAGGAGTTCATGCGCTTC
AAGGTGCACATGGAGGGCTCCGTGAACGGCCACGAGTTCGAGATCGAGGGCGAGGGCGAGGGCCGCCCCT
ACGAGGGCACCCAGACCGCCAAGCTGAAGGTGACCAAGGGTGGCCCCCTGCCCTTCGCCTGGGACATCCT
GTCCCCTCAGTTCATGTACGGCTCCAAGGCCTACGTGAAGCACCCCGCCGACATCCCCGACTACTTGAAG
CTGTCCTTCCCCGAGGGCTTCAAGTGGGAGCGCGTGATGAACTTCGAGGACGGCGGCGTGGTGACCGTGA
CCCAGGACTCCTCCCTGCAGGACGGCGAGTTCATCTACAAGGTGAAGCTGCGCGGCACCAACTTCCCCTC
CGACGGCCCCGTAATGCAGAAGAAGACAATGGGCTGGGAGGCCTCCTCCGAGCGGATGTACCCCGAGGAC
GGCGCCCTGAAGGGCGAGATCAAGCAGAGGCTGAAGCTGAAGGACGGCGGCCACTACGACGCTGAGGTCA
AGACCACCTACAAGGCCAAGAAGCCCGTGCAGCTGCCCGGCGCCTACAACGTCAACATCAAGTTGGACAT
CACCTCCCACAACGAGGACTACACCATCGTGGAACAGTACGAACGCGCCGAGGGCCGCCACTCCACCGGC
GGCATGGACGAGCTGTACAAGTAATCTAGAGTCGACCTGCAGAAGCTTGCCTCGAGCAGCGCTGCTCGAG
AGATCTACGGGTGGCATCCCTGTGACCCCTCCCCAGTGCCTCTCCTGGCCCTGGAAGTTGCCACTCCAGT
GCCCACCAGCCTTGTCCTAATAAAATTAAGTTGCATCATTTTGTCTGACTAGGTGTCCTTCTATAATATT
ATGGGGTGGAGGGGGGTGGTATGGAGCAAGGGGCAAGTTGGGAAGACAACCTGTAGGGCCTGCGGGGTCT
ATTGGGAACCAAGCTGGAGTGCAGTGGCACAATCTTGGCTCACTGCAATCTCCGCCTCCTGGGTTCAAGC
GATTCTCCTGCCTCAGCCTCCCGAGTTGTTGGGATTCCAGGCATGCATGACCAGGCTCAGCTAATTTTTG
TTTTTTTGGTAGAGACGGGGTTTCACCATATTGGCCAGGCTGGTCTCCAACTCCTAATCTCAGGTGATCT
ACCCACCTTGGCCTCCCAAATTGCTGGGATTACAGGCGTGAACCACTGCTCCCTTCCCTGTCCTTCTGAT
TTTGTAGGTAACCACGTGCGGACCGAGCGGCCGCAGGAACCCCTAGTGATGGAGTTGGCCACTCCCTCTC
TGCGCGCTCGCTCGCTCACTGAGGCCGGGCGACCAAAGGTCGCCCGACGCCCGGGCTTTGCCCGGGCGGC
CTCAGTGAGCGAGCGAGCGCGCAGCTGCCTGCAGGGGCGCCTGATGCGGTATTTTCTCCTTACGCATCTG
TGCGGTATTTCACACCGCATA
[95 nt withheld, positions 3312-3406]
T
[46 nt withheld, positions 3408-3453]
C
[141 nt withheld, positions 3455-3595]
CCTTTGACGTTGGAGTCCACGTTCTTT
[37 nt withheld, positions 3623-3659]
ACTCTATCTCGGGCTATTCTTTTGATTTATAAGGGATTTTGCCGATTTCGGTCTATTGGTTAAAAAATGA
GCTGATTTAACAAAAATTTAACGCGAATTTTAACAAAATATTAACGTTTACAATTTTATGGTGCACTCTC
AGTACAATCTGCTCTGATGCCGCATAGTTAAGCCAGCCCCGACACCCGCCAACACCCGCTGACGCGCCCT
GACGGGCTTGTCTGCTCCCGGCATCCGCTTACAGACAAGCTGTGACCGTCTCCGGGAGCTGCATGTGTCA
GAGGTTTTCACCGTCATCACCGAAACGCGCGAGACGAAAGGGCCTCGTGATACGCCTATTTTTATAGGTT
AATGTCATGATAATAATGGTTTCTTAGACGTCAGGTGGCACTTTTCGGGGAAATGTGCGCGGAACCCCTA
TTTGTTTATTTTTCTAAATACATTCAAATATGTATCCGCTCATGAGACAATAACCCTGATAAATGCTTCA
ATAATATTGAAAAAGGAAGAGTATGAGTATTCAACATTTCCGTGTCGCCCTTATTCCCTTTTTTGCGGCA
TTTTGCCTTCCTGTTTTTGCTCACCCAGAAACGCTGGTGAAAGTAAAAGATGCTGAAGATCAGTTGGGTG
CACGAGTGGGTTACATCGAACTGGATCTCAACAGCGGTAAGATCCTTGAGAGTTTTCGCCCCGAAGAACG
TTTTCCAATGATGAGCACTTTTAAAGTTCTGCTATGTGGCGCGGTATTATCCCGTATTGACGCCGGGCAA
GAGCAACTCGGTCGCCGCATACACTATTCTCAGAATGACTTGGTTGAGTACTCACCAGTCACAGAAAAGC
ATCTTACGGATGGCATGACAGTAAGAGAATTATGCAGTGCTGCCATAACCATGAGTGATAACACTGCGGC
CAACTTACTTCTGACAACGATCGGAGGACCGAAGGAGCTAACCGCTTTTTTGCACAACATGGGGGATCAT
GTAACTCGCCTTGATCGTTGGGAACCGGAGCTGAATGAAGCCATACCAAACGACGAGCGTGACACCACGA
TGCCTGTAGCAATGGCAACAACGTTGCGCAAACTATTAACTGGCGAACTACTTACTCTAGCTTCCCGGCA
ACAATTAATAGACTGGATGGAGGCGGATAAAGTTGCAGGACCACTTCTGCGCTCGGCCCTTCCGGCTGGC
TGGTTTATTGCTGATAAATCTGGAGCCGGTGAGCGTGGGTCTCGCGGTATCATTGCAGCACTGGGGCCAG
ATGGTAAGCCCTCCCGTATCGTAGTTATCTACACGACGGGGAGTCAGGCAACTATGGATGAACGAAATAG
ACAGATCGCTGAGATAGGTGCCTCACTGATTAAGCATTGGTAACTGTCAGACCAAGTTTACTCATATATA
CTTTAGATTGATTTAAAACTTCATTTTTAATTTAAAAGGATCTAGGTGAAGATCCTTTTTGATAATCTCA
TGACCAAAATCCCTTAACGTGAGTTTTCGTTCCACTGAGCGTCAGACCCCGTAGAAAAGATCAAAGGATC
TTCTTGAGATCCTTTTTTTCTGCGCGTAATCTGCTGCTTGCAAACAAAAAAACCACCGCTACCAGCGGTG
GTTTGTTTGCCGGATCAAGAGCTACCAACTCTTTTTCCGAAGGTAACTGGCTTCAGCAGAGCGCAGATAC
CAAATACTGTTCTTCTAGTGTAGCCGTAGTTAGGCCACCACTTCAAGAACTCTGTAGCACCGCCTACATA
CCTCGCTCTGCTAATCCTGTTACCAGTGGCTGCTGCCAGTGGCGATAAGTCGTGTCTTACCGGGTTGGAC
TCAAGACGATAGTTACCGGATAAGGCGCAGCGGTCGGGCTGAACGGGGGGTTCGTGCACACAGCCCAGCT
TGGAGCGAACGACCTACACCGAACTGAGATACCTACAGCGTGAGCTATGAGAAAGCGCCACGCTTCCCGA
AGGGAGAAAGGCGGACAGGTATCCGGTAAGCGGCAGGGTCGGAACAGGAGAGCGCACGAGGGAGCTTCCA
GGGGGAAACGCCTGGTATCTTTATAGTCCTGTCGGGTTTCGCCACCTCTGACTTGAGCGTCGATTTTTGT
GATGCTCGTCAGGGGGGCGGAGCCTATGGAAAAACGCCAGCAACGCGGCCTTTTTACGGTTCCTGGCCTT
TTGCTGGCCTTTTGCTCACATGT
Features (pLannotate 1.2.2; 20 found; start..end, strand, type, name):
     12..39      +  repeat_region  AAV2 ITR (fragment): inverted terminal repeat of adeno-associated virus serotype 2 inverted
     68..95      +  repeat_region  AAV2 ITR (fragment): inverted terminal repeat of adeno-associated virus serotype 2 inverted
    212..452     +  promoter       U6 promoter: RNA polymerase III promoter for human U6 snRNA
    461..542     +  tRNA           supF (fragment): E. coli amber-suppressor tyrosine tRNA
    722..1025    +  enhancer       CMV enhancer: human cytomegalovirus immediate early enhancer
   1026..1229    +  promoter       CMV promoter: human cytomegalovirus (CMV) immediate early promoter
   1378..1405    +  intron         CMV intron (fragment): modified intron A from human cytomegalovirus (CMV)
   1410..1756    +  intron         β-globin intron (fragment): internally truncated intron from human β-globin
   1760..1807    +  CDS            HBB (fragment): HBB_COLGU - Experimental evidence at transcript level: Swiss-Prot protein existence level 2. Involved in oxygen transport from the lung to the various peripheral tissues. From Colobus guereza (Mantled guereza) (Eastern black-and-white colobus monkey).
   1834..2541    +  CDS            mCherry: mCherry is a basic (constitutively fluorescent) red fluorescent protein published in 2004, derived from Discosoma sp.. It is reported to be a very rapidly-maturing monomer with low acid sensitivity.
   2545..2562    +  misc_feature   MCS (fragment): pUC18/19 multiple cloning site
   2599..3075    +  polyA_signal   hGH poly(A) signal: human growth hormone polyadenylation signal
   3115..3255    +  repeat_region  AAV2 ITR: inverted terminal repeat of adeno-associated virus serotype 2 inverted
   3260..3311    -  misc_feature   bom (fragment): basis of mobility region from pBR322
   3330..3785    +  rep_origin     f1 ori (sequence partly withheld): f1 bacteriophage origin of replication; arrow indicates direction of (+) strand synthesis
   3786..3835    -  misc_feature   bom (fragment): basis of mobility region from pBR322
   3937..3972    -  CDS            rop (fragment): Rop protein, which maintains plasmids at low copy number; rop
   4067..4171    +  promoter       AmpR promoter: bla
   4172..5032    +  CDS            AmpR: β-lactamase; bla; confers resistance to ampicillin, carbenicillin, and related antibiotics
   5203..5791    +  rep_origin     ori: high-copy-number ColE1/pMB1/pBR322/pUC origin of replication
