[The description below was written by a language model from this plasmid's Addgene catalogue record and pLannotate feature annotations shown in this document.]
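Description:
pAAV-ITR-EcYtR-mCherry is a 5,852 bp AAV transfer plasmid for mammalian expression, built on the pAAV-ITR-mCherry backbone, a commercial AAV vector in which the original GFP reporter was replaced with mCherry. It is maintained in E. coli through a high-copy ColE1/pUC-type origin and selected with ampicillin via the β-lactamase gene. An f1 phage origin is also present. The recorded growth strain is a recombination-deficient one, a common choice for plasmids carrying repeat-rich ITRs.

The payload lies between AAV2 inverted terminal repeats, which are the cis elements needed for replication and packaging of the intervening DNA into AAV particles. The right ITR is annotated in full. The left one appears only as short fragments, which may reflect sequencing or annotation difficulty across this structured region rather than a real truncation. Two independent expression units sit inside the ITRs. In the first, a human U6 RNA polymerase III promoter drives the E. coli tyrosine tRNA (EcYtR), inserted by Golden Gate cloning. The annotation software matches this tRNA to supF, the amber-suppressor form of the tyrosine tRNA, but the catalogue fields do not state the anticodon. In the second, the CMV enhancer and promoter, followed by a chimeric intron region containing a β-globin intron, express wild-type mCherry, terminated by the human growth hormone polyadenylation signal.

Because mCherry has no stop codon to suppress, it reports transfection or transduction regardless of tRNA activity. The plasmid comes from work on virus-assisted directed evolution of improved suppressor tRNAs in mammalian cells, where linking a tRNA gene to a packageable AAV genome allows tRNA variants to be delivered and tracked.
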