Addgene plasmid #217362: pAAV-ITR-EcYtR-mCherry
Purpose: Expresses E. coli tyrosine tRNA and a wild-type mCherry reporter; can be packaged into AAV
Depositing lab: Abhishek Chatterjee. Depositing organization: Boston College. Publication: Virus-assisted directed evolution of enhanced suppressor tRNAs in mammalian cells. Jewel D, Kelemen RE, Huang RL, Zhu Z, Sundaresh B, Cao X, Malley K, Huang Z, Pasha M, Anthony J, van Opijnen T, Chatterjee A. Nat Methods. 2023 Jan;20(1):95-103. doi: 10.1038/s41592-022-01706-w. Epub 2022 Dec 22. PubMed 36550276.
Backbone
  Vector backbone: pAAV-ITR-mCherry
  Backbone manufacturer: Cell Biolabs
  Backbone size w/o insert (bp): 5486
  Total vector size (bp): 5852
  Modifications to backbone: Replaced GFP with mCherry fluorescent reporter
  Vector type: Mammalian Expression, AAV
Growth in bacteria
  Bacterial resistance: Ampicillin, 100 μg/mL
  Growth temperature: 37°C
  Growth strain: NEB Stable
  Copy number: High Copy
Gene/Insert
  Gene/Insert name: E. coli tyrosine tRNA (alt name: EcYtR)
  Species: Escherichia coli
  Insert size (bp): 356
  Promoter: U6
  Cloning method: Golden Gate
  Sequencing primers: 5′ CTGCGGCCGCACGCGTCTCGCGGTCCAG; 3′ GCTGCTCTCGTCGATCCGCTAGC
Terms and licenses: Academic/Nonprofit Terms; Industry Terms: Not Available to Industry
How to cite: pAAV-ITR-EcYtR-mCherry was a gift from Abhishek Chatterjee (Addgene plasmid # 217362 ; http://n2t.net/addgene:217362 ; RRID:Addgene_217362)
